>Addgene plasmid #148725 | pnYC-NpH-CteIF4E_35-250-del183-202_AF | depositor full sequence | sequence record 291173 | Full Sequence
GGTATGGCAATGAAAGACGGTGAGCTGGTGATATGGGATAGTGTTCACCCTTGTTACACCGTTTTCCATG
AGCAAACTGAAACGTTTTCATCGCTCTGGAGTGAATACCACGACGATTTCCGGCAGTTTCTACACATATA
TTCGCAAGATGTGGCGTGTTACGGTGAAAACCTGGCCTATTTCCCTAAAGGGTTTATTGAGAATATGTTT
TTCGTCTCAGCCAATCCCTGGGTGAGTTTCACCAGTTTTGATTTAAACGTGGCCAATATGGACAACTTCT
TCGCCCCCGTTTTCACCATGGGCAAATATTATACGCAAGGCGACAAGGTGCTGATGCCGCTGGCGATTCA
GGTTCATCATGCCGTCTGTGATGGCTTCCATGTCGGCAGAATGCTTAATGAATTACAACAGTACTGCGAT
GAGTGGCAGGGCGGGGCGTAATTTTTTTAAGGCAGTTATTGGTGCCCTTAAACGCCTGGTGCTACGCCTG
AATAAGTGATAATAAGCGGATGAATGGCAGAAATTCGAAAGCAAATTCGACCCGGTCGTCGGTTCAGGGC
AGGGTCGTTAAATAGCCGCTTATGTCTATTGCTGGTTTACCGGTTTATTGACTACCGGAAGCAGTGTGAC
CGTGTGCTTCTCAAATGCCTGAGGCCAGTTTGCTCAGGCTCTCCCCGTGGAGGTAATAATTGACGATATG
ATCATTTATTCTGCCTCCCAGAGCCTGATAAAAACGGTTAGCGCTTCGTTAATACAGATGTAGGTGTTCC
ACAGGGTAGCCAGCAGCATCCTGCGATGCAGATCCGGAACATAATGGTGCAGGGCGCTTGTTTCGGCGTG
GGTATGGTGGCAGGCCCCGTGGCCGGGGGACTGTTGGGCGCTGCCGGCACCTGTCCTACGAGTTGCATGA
TAAAGAAGACAGTCATAAGTGCGGCGACGATAGTCATGCCCCGCGCCCACCGGAAGGAGCTACCGGACAG
CGGTGCGGACTGTTGTAACTCAGAATAAGAAATGAGGCCGCTCATGGCGTTGACTCTCAGTCATAGTATC
GTGGTATCACCGGTTGGTTCCACTCTCTGTTGCGGGCAACTTCAGCAGCACGTAGGGGACTTCCGCGTTT
CCAGACTTTACGAAACACGGAAACCGAAGACCATTCATGTTGTTGCTCAGGTCGCAGACGTTTTGCAGCA
GCAGTCGCTTCACGTTCGCTCGCGTATCGGTGATTCATTCTGCTAACCAGTAAGGCAACCCCGCCAGCCT
AGCCGGGTCCTCAACGACAGGAGCACGATCATGCGCACCCGTGGCCAGGACCCAACGCTGCCCGAGATGC
GCCGCGTGCGGCTGCTGGAGATGGCGGACGCGATGGATATGTTCTGCCAAGGGTTGGTTTGCGCATTCAC
AGTTCTCCGCAAGAATTGATTGGCTCCAATTCTTGGAGTGGTGAATCCGTTAGCGAGGTGCCGCCGGCTT
CCATTCAGGTCGAGGTGGCCCGGCTCCATGCACCGCGACGCAACGCGGGGAGGCAGACAAGGTATAGGGC
GGCGCCTACAATCCATGCCAACCCGTTCCATGTGCTCGCCGAGGCGGCATAAATCGCCGTGACGATCAGC
GGTCCAGTGATCGAAGTTAGGCTGGTAAGAGCCGCGAGCGATCCTTGAAGCTGTCCCTGATGGTCGTCAT
CTACCTGCCTGGACAGCATGGCCTGCAACGCGGGCATCCCGATGCCGCCGGAAGCGAGAAGAATCATAAT
GGGGAAGGCCATCCAGCCTCGCGTCGCGAACGCCAGCAAGACGTAGCCCAGCGCGTCGGCCGCCATGCCG
GCGATAATGGCCTGCTTCTCGCCGAAACGTTTGGTGGCGGGACCAGTGACGAAGGCTTGAGCGAGGGCGT
GCAAGATTCCGAATACCGCAAGCGACAGGCCGATCATCGTCGCGCTCCAGCGAAAGCGGTCCTCGCCGAA
AATGACCCAGAGCGCTGCCGGCACCTGTCCTACGAGTTGCATGATAAAGAAGACAGTCATAAGTGCGGCG
ACGATAGTCATGCCCCGCGCCCACCGGAAGGAGCTGACTGGGTTGAAGGCTCTCAAGGGCATCGGTCGAC
GCTCTCCCTTATGCGACTCCTGCATTAGGAAGCAGCCCAGTAGTAGGTTGAGGCCGTTGAGCACCGCCGC
CGCAAGGAATGGTGCATGCAAGGAGATGGCGCCCAACAGTCCCCCGGCCACGGGGCCTGCCACCATACCC
ACGCCGAAACAAGCGCTCATGAGCCCGAAGTGGCGAGCCCGATCTTCCCCATCGGTGATGTCGGCGATAT
AGGCGCCAGCAACCGCACCTGTGGCGCCGGTGATGCCGGCCACGATGCGTCCGGCGTAGAGGATCAGACT
AAGATCTCGATCCCGCGAAATTAATACGACTCACTATAGGGGAATTGTGAGCGGATAACAATTCCCCACT
AGTAATAATTTTGTTTAACTTTAAGAAGGAGATATACCATGGGCAGCAGCCATCATCATCATCATCACAG
CAGCGGTACCGGCAGCGGCCTGGAAGTTCTGTTCCAGGGGCCCCATATGACCGTTTTTCACGACAAAGAA
AACTTCAACGTTAAACATCCGCTGAGCTGTCGTTGGACCCTGTGGTTTACCAAACCGGCAAGCGGTAAAG
GTGATAATTGGAATGATCTGCTGAAAAAAGTGATCACCTTTGAAAGCGTGGAAGAATTTTGGGGCATCTA
CAATAACATTGCACCGGTTAGCGAACTGGCAGTTAAAAGCGATTACCACCTGTTTAAAGAGGGTGTTCGT
CCGGAATGGGAAGATCCGCAGAATAAACATGGTGGCAAATGGGCATATCAGTTCAAAGATAAACGCAGCG
TGAACATTGATGAACTGTGGCTGCATACCATGCTGGCAGCAATTGGTGAAACCCTGGAAGATGAAGAGGA
TGGCGAAGTTATGGGTGTTGTTGTTAATGTGCGCAAAGGCTTTTATCGTATTGGTGTTTGGACCCGTACC
ACCGAAAAAAGCAAAGAAATCCTGATGAATATTGGCCGTCGTCTGAAAGAAGTGCTGAAACTGCCTCCGA
ATGAAATGGTTGAATTTAGCGGTCATACCGAAGCAGCACAGGCAGGTAGCACCCGTGCAAAAGCACGTAT
GGTTGTTTAAGCTAGCCCTAGGAGATCCGGCTGCTAACAAAGCCCGAAAGGAAGCTGAGTTGGCTGCTGC
CACCGCTGAGCAATAACTAGCATAACCCCTTGGGGCCTCTAAACGGGTCTTGAGGGGTTTTTTGCTGAAA
GGAGGAACTATATCCGGATATCCCGCAAGAGGCCCGGCAGTACCGGCATAACCAAGCCTATGCCTACAGC
ATCCAGGGTGACGGTGCCGAGGATGACGATGAGCGCATTGTTAGATTTCATACACGGTGCCTGACTGCGT
TAGCAATTTAACTGTGATAAACTACCGCATTAAAGCTTATCGATGATAAGCTGTCAAACATGAGAATTAC
AACTTATATCGTATGGGGCTGACTTCAGGTGCTACATTTGAAGAGATAAATTGCACTGAAATCAAGAAAT
ATTTTATCTGATTAATAAGATGATCTTCTTGAGATCGTTTTGGTCTGCGCGTAATCTCTTGCTCTGAAAA
CGAAAAAACCGCCTTGCAGGGCGGTTTTTCGAAGGTTCTCTGAGCTACCAACTCTTTGAACCGAGGTAAC
TGGCTTGGAGGAGCGCAGTCACCAAAACTTGTCCTTTCAGTTTAGCCTTAACCGGCGCATGACTTCAAGA
CTAACTCCTCTAAATCAATTACCAGTGGCTGCTGCCAGTGGTGCTTTTGCATGTCTTTCCGGGTTGGACT
CAAGACGATAGTTACCGGATAAGGCGCAGCGGTCGGACTGAACGGGGGGTTCGTGCATACAGTCCAGCTT
GGAGCGAACTGCCTACCCGGAACTGAGTGTCAGGCGTGGAATGAGACAAACGCGGCCATAACAGCGGAAT
GACACCGGTAAACCGAAAGGCAGGAACAGGAGAGCGCACGAGGGAGCCGCCAGGGGGAAACGCCTGGTAT
CTTTATAGTCCTGTCGGGTTTCGCCACCACTGATTTGAGCGTCAGATTTCGTGATGCTTGTCAGGGGGGC
GGAGCCTATGGAAAAACGGCTTTGCCGCGGCCCTCTCACTTCCCTGTTAAGTATCTTCCTGGCATCTTCC
AGGAAATCTCCGCCCCGTTCGTAAGCCATTTCCGCTCGCCGCAGTCGAACGACCGAGCGTAGCGAGTCAG
TGAGCGAGGAAGCGGAATATATCCTGTATCACATATTCTGCTGACGCACCGGTGCAGCCTTTTTTCTCCT
GCCACATGAAGCACTTCACTGACACCCTCATCAGTGCCAACATAGTAAGCCAGTATACACTCCCCTAGCG
CTGATGTCCGGCGGTGCTTTTGCCGTTACGCACCACCCCGTCAGTAGCTGAACAGGAGGGACAGCTGATA
GAAACAGAAGCCACTGGAGCACCTCAAAAACACCATCATACACTAAATCAGTAAGTTGGCAGCATCACCC
GACGCACTTTGCGCCGAATAAATACCTGTGACGGAAGATCACTTCGCAGAATAAATAAATCCTGGTGTCC
CTGTTGATACCGGGAAGCCCTGGGCCAACTTTTGGCGAAAATGAGACGTTGATCGGCACGTAAGAGGTTC
CAACTTTCACCATAATGAAATAAGATCACTACCGGGCGTATTTTTTGAGTTATCGAGATTTTCAGGAGCT
AAGGAAGCTAAAATGGAGAAAAAAATCACTGGATATACCACCGTTGATATATCCCAATGGCATCGTAAAG
AACATTTTGAGGCATTTCAGTCAGTTGCTCAATGTACCTATAACCAGACCGTTCAGCTGGATATTACGGC
CTTTTTAAAGACCGTAAAGAAAAATAAGCACAAGTTTTATCCGGCCTTTATTCACATTCTTGCCCGCCTG
ATGAATGCTCATCCGGAATTC
Features (pLannotate 1.2.2; 18 found; start..end, strand, type, name):
    739..834     -  CDS            resD (fragment): REDF_ECOLI - Also known as D. Protein inferred from homology: Swiss-Prot protein existence level 3. Acts as a repressor of transcription and as a site-specific resolvase that cleaves at the RfsF site. From Escherichia coli (strain K12).
    824..881     +  CDS            TcR (fragment): tetracycline efflux protein; tet; confers resistance to tetracycline
    878..971     -  CDS            TcR (fragment): tetracycline efflux protein; tet; confers resistance to tetracycline
   1475..2375    -  CDS            TcR (fragment): tetracycline efflux protein; tet; confers resistance to tetracycline
   2402..2420    +  promoter       T7 promoter: promoter for bacteriophage T7 RNA polymerase
   2421..2445    +  protein_bind   lac operator: The lac repressor binds to the lac operator to inhibit transcription in E. coli. This inhibition can be relieved by adding lactose or isopropyl-β-D-thiogalactopyranoside (IPTG). lac repressor encoded by lacI
   2460..2482    +  RBS            RBS: efficient ribosome binding site from bacteriophage T7 gene 10 (Olins and Rangwala, 1989)
   2501..2517    +  CDS            capTEV™ (fragment): composite tag for in vivo biotinylation, TEV protease cleavage, and 6xHis tagging
   2570..3115    +  CDS            CDC33 (fragment): IF4E_YEAST - Also known as TIF45. Experimental evidence at protein level: Swiss-Prot protein existence level 1. Recognizes and binds the 7-methylguanosine-containing mRNA cap during an early step in the initiation of protein synthesis and facilitates ribosome binding by inducing the unwinding of the mRNAs secondary structures. From Saccharomyces cerevisiae (strain ATCC 204508 / S288c) (Baker's yeast).
   3180..3229    +  CDS            SET1 (fragment): solubility-enhancement tag derived from T7 phage gene 10B
   3237..3284    +  terminator     T7 terminator: transcription terminator for bacteriophage T7 RNA polymerase
   3307..3411    -  CDS            TcR (fragment): tetracycline efflux protein; tet; confers resistance to tetracycline
   3459..3487    -  promoter       tet promoter: E. coli promoter for tetracycline efflux protein gene
   3599..4144    +  rep_origin     p15A ori: Plasmids containing the medium-copy-number p15A origin of replication can be propagated in E. coli cells that contain a second plasmid with the ColE1 origin.
   4232..4287    +  rep_origin     RSF ori (fragment): Plasmids containing the RSF 1030 origin of replication can be propagated in E. coli cells that contain additional plasmids with compatible origins.
   4406..4549    -  mobile_element IS1 (fragment): prokaryotic transposable element IS1
   4670..4772    +  promoter       cat promoter: promoter of the E. coli cat gene encoding chloramphenicol acetyltransferase
   4773..441     +  CDS            CmR (across the origin): chloramphenicol acetyltransferase; cat; confers resistance to chloramphenicol
