[The description below was written by a language model from this plasmid's Addgene catalogue record and pLannotate feature annotations shown in this document.]
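Description:
pnYC-NpH-CteIF4E_35-250-del183-202_AF is a bacterial expression plasmid of about 5 kb for producing a truncated form of the cap-binding translation initiation factor eIF4E from the thermophilic fungus Chaetomium thermophilum. The catalogue lists the backbone as unknown. The annotated features, however, show a p15A origin of replication, a chloramphenicol acetyltransferase gene driven by its own cat promoter, and scattered fragments of a disrupted tetracycline resistance gene with its tet promoter, a layout resembling a pACYC-type vector. The plasmid is selected with chloramphenicol and is recorded as low copy. Because p15A is compatible with ColE1-type origins, the plasmid could be maintained alongside a second expression plasmid, although the record does not state that it was used this way.

The expression cassette sits within the interrupted tetracycline gene. It consists of a T7 promoter followed by a lac operator, the phage T7 gene 10 ribosome binding site, the open reading frame and a T7 terminator, so expression depends on T7 RNA polymerase and is IPTG-inducible in a suitable E. coli host. The insert encodes residues 35–250 of C. thermophilum eIF4E with an internal deletion of residues 183–202. It derives from a synthetic gene codon-optimised for E. coli. The annotation tool labels this region by homology to yeast CDC33, the S. cerevisiae eIF4E. A short match to a His/TEV-type composite tag lies just upstream of the coding region, which suggests an N-terminal affinity tag, but the record does not define the tag or any cleavage site explicitly. The associated publication concerns structural analysis of how eIF4G and 4E-BPs bind eIF4E, consistent with use of this construct for recombinant protein production in structural and binding studies.

The depositor sequence may be theoretical rather than fully verified.
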