Addgene plasmid #148725: pnYC-NpH-CteIF4E_35-250-del183-202_AF
Purpose: Bacterial Expression of CteIF4E_35-250-del183-202
Depositing lab: Elisa Izaurralde. Depositing organization: Max Planck Institute for Developmental Biology. Publication: Structural motifs in eIF4G and 4E-BPs modulate their binding to eIF4E to regulate translation initiation in yeast. Gruner S, Weber R, Peter D, Chung MY, Igreja C, Valkov E, Izaurralde E. Nucleic Acids Res. 2018 Jul 27;46(13):6893-6908. doi: 10.1093/nar/gky542. PubMed 30053226.
Backbone
  Vector backbone: Unknown
  Vector type: Bacterial Expression
Growth in bacteria
  Bacterial resistance: Chloramphenicol, 25 μg/mL
  Growth temperature: 37°C
  Growth strain: DH5alpha
  Copy number: Low Copy
Gene/Insert
  Gene/Insert name: CteIF4E_35-250-del183-202
  Species: Chaetomium thermophilum
  Cloning method: Unknown
Terms and licenses: Academic/Nonprofit Terms; Industry Terms: Not Available to Industry
Depositor comments: Geneart clone of CtEIF4E, codon optimized for Expression in E.coli. (sequence according to Uniprot.: G0SCU4) Plasmids from this collection were made available to the research community and donated after the lab closed. Please note that the sequence provided by the depositing laboratory may be theoretical/predicted or based on Sanger sequencing results. There may be discrepancies between sequencing results obtained by Addgene and the depositor sequence. If an Addgene verified sequence is not available, please contact before placing your order to request that our lab fully sequence the plasmid.
How to cite: pnYC-NpH-CteIF4E_35-250-del183-202_AF was a gift from Elisa Izaurralde (Addgene plasmid # 148725 ; http://n2t.net/addgene:148725 ; RRID:Addgene_148725)
